Addgene plasmid #146693: pAc5.1B-HA-DmHPat_500-968-dsRNAres_J
Purpose: Insect Expression of DmHPat_500-968-dsRNAres
Depositing lab: Elisa Izaurralde. Depositing organization: Max Planck Institute for Developmental Biology. Publication: HPat provides a link between deadenylation and decapping in metazoa. Haas G, Braun JE, Igreja C, Tritschler F, Nishihara T, Izaurralde E. J Cell Biol. 2010 Apr 19. 189(2):289-302. 10.1083/jcb.200910141 PubMed 20404111.
Backbone
  Vector backbone: Unknown
  Vector type: Insect Expression
Growth in bacteria
  Bacterial resistance: Ampicillin, 100 μg/mL
  Growth temperature: 37°C
  Growth strain: DH5alpha
  Copy number: Low Copy
Gene/Insert
  Gene/Insert name: DmHPat_500-968-dsRNAres
  Species: D. melanogaster (fly)
  Entrez Gene: Patr-1 (a.k.a. anon-WO0118547.282, BcDNA:LD27979, CG5208, Dmel\CG5208, HPat, LD27979)
  Cloning method: Unknown
Terms and licenses: Academic/Nonprofit Terms; Industry Terms: Not Available to Industry
Depositor comments: ORF extracted from NCBI: NM_142335.2 Plasmids from this collection were made available to the research community and donated after the lab closed. Please note that the sequence provided by the depositing laboratory may be theoretical/predicted or based on Sanger sequencing results. There may be discrepancies between sequencing results obtained by Addgene and the depositor sequence. If an Addgene verified sequence is not available, please contact before placing your order to request that our lab fully sequence the plasmid.
How to cite: pAc5.1B-HA-DmHPat_500-968-dsRNAres_J was a gift from Elisa Izaurralde (Addgene plasmid # 146693 ; http://n2t.net/addgene:146693 ; RRID:Addgene_146693)
