[The description below was written by a language model from this plasmid's Addgene catalogue record and pLannotate feature annotations shown in this document.]
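Description:
pAc5.1B-HA-DmHPat_500-968-dsRNAres_J is an insect expression plasmid of about 6.8 kb for producing an HA-tagged C-terminal fragment of Drosophila melanogaster HPat (Patr-1, CG5208) in fly cells. The catalogue lists the backbone as unknown, although the name and the annotated parts point to a pAc5.1-type layout. In bacteria it replicates from a ColE1/pUC-type origin and is selected with ampicillin through the β-lactamase gene and its own promoter. The record lists it as low copy even though the origin is annotated as a high-copy type. Short fragments annotated as tetracycline resistance and SV40 large T antigen appear to be non-functional backbone remnants. No selectable marker for insect cells is annotated, which suggests transient transfection rather than stable selection.

Expression is driven by the strong constitutive actin 5C (Ac5) promoter. Directly downstream is a 27-nt match to an HA epitope, consistent with a single N-terminal HA tag, followed by the unannotated insert region, which by name encodes residues 500–968 of HPat, derived from the NCBI reference transcript. A V5 tag sequence lies downstream of the insert and is followed by an SV40 polyadenylation signal. The record does not say whether the V5 tag is in frame with the insert or preceded by a stop codon.

The "dsRNAres" label indicates that the coding sequence was altered to escape a dsRNA targeting the endogenous transcript, although the specific changes are not described. Such a construct suits complementation experiments in cultured Drosophila cells, in which native HPat is depleted by RNAi and the tagged fragment is re-expressed. This matches the associated work on HPat's role in linking mRNA deadenylation and decapping. The depositor's sequence may be theoretical rather than fully verified.
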