Features (pLannotate 1.2.2; 9 found; start..end, strand, type, name):
     56..2568    +  promoter       Ac5 promoter: Drosophila melanogaster actin 5C promoter
   2594..2620    +  CDS            3xHA (fragment): three tandem HA epitope tags
   4084..4125    +  CDS            V5 tag: epitope tag from simian virus 5
   4225..4359    -  polyA_signal   SV40 poly(A) signal: SV40 polyadenylation signal
   4382..4466    -  CDS            large T antigen (fragment): large T antigen from SV40 (simian virus 40)
   4467..4937    +  CDS            TcR (fragment): tetracycline efflux protein; tet; confers resistance to tetracycline
   4981..5569    -  rep_origin     ori: high-copy-number ColE1/pMB1/pBR322/pUC origin of replication
   5740..6600    -  CDS            AmpR: β-lactamase; bla; confers resistance to ampicillin, carbenicillin, and related antibiotics
   6601..6705    -  promoter       AmpR promoter: bla
>Addgene plasmid #146693 | pAc5.1B-HA-DmHPat_500-968-dsRNAres_J | depositor full sequence | sequence record 289139 | Full Sequence
CTTCAAGGAATTAATTCTATATTCTAAAAACACAAATGATACTTCTAAAAAAAATCATGAATGGCATCAA
CTCTGAATCAAATCTTTGCAGATGCACCTACTTCTCATTTCCACTGTCACATCATTTTTCCAGATCTCGC
TGCCTGTTATGTGGCCCACAAACCAAGACACGTTTTATGGCCATTAAAGCTGGCTGATCGTCGCCAAACA
CCAAATACATATCAATATGTACATTCGAGAAAGAAGCGATCAAAGAAGCGTCTTCGGGCGAGTAGGAGAA
TGCGGAGGAGAAGGAGAACGAGCTGATCTAGTATCTCTCCACAATCCAATGCCAACTGACCAACTGGCCA
TATTCGGAGCAATTTGAAGCCAATTTCCATCGCCTGGCGATCGCTCCATTCTTGGCTATATGTTTTTCAC
CGTTCCCGGGGCCATTTTCAAAGACTCGTCGGTAAGATAAGATTGTGTCACTCGCTGTCTCTCTTCATTT
GTCGAAGAATGCTGAGGAATTTCGCGATGACGTCGGCGAGTATTTTGAAGAATGAGAATAATTTGTATTT
ATACGAAAATCAGTTAGTGGAATTTTCTACAAAAACATGTTATCTATAGATAATTTTGTTGCAAAATATG
TTGACTATGACAAAGATTGTATGTATATACCTTTAATGTATTCTCATTTTCTTATGTATTTATAATGGCA
ATGATGATACTGATGATATTTTAAGATGATGCCAGACCACAGGCTGATTTCTGCGTCTTTTGCCGAACGC
AGTGCATGTGCGGTTGTTGTTTTTTGGAATAGTTTCAATTTTCGGACTGTCCGCTTTGATTTCAGTTTCT
TGGCTTATTCAAAAAGCAAAGTAAAGCCAAAAAAGCGAGATGGCAATACCAAATGCGGCAAAACGGTAGT
GGAAGGAAAGGGGTGCGGGGCAGCGGAAGGAAGGGTGGGGCGGGGCGTGGCGGGGTCTGTGGCTGGGCGC
GACGTCACCGACGTTGGAGCCACTCCTTTGACCATGTGTGCGTGTGTGTATTATTCGTGTCTCGCCACTC
GCCGGTTGTTTTTTTCTTTTTATCTCGCTCTCTCTAGCGCCATCTCGTACGCATGCTCAACGCACCGCAT
GTTGCCGTGTCCTTTATGCGTCATTTTGGCTCGAAATAGGCAATTATTTAAACAAAGATTAGTCAACGAA
AACGCTAAAATAAATAAGTCTACAATATGGTTACTTATTGCCATGTGTGTGCAGCCAACGATAGCAACAA
AAGCAACAACACAGTGGCTTTCCCTCTTTCACTTTTTGTTTGCAAGCGCGTGCGAGCAAGACGGCACGAC
CGGCAAACGCAATTACGCTGACAAAGAGCAGACGAAGTTTTGGCCGAAAAACATCAAGGCGCCTGATACG
AATGCATTTGCAATAACAATTGCGATATTTAATATTGTTTATGAAGCTGTTTGACTTCAAAACACACAAA
AAAAAAAATAAAACAAATTATTTGAAAGAGAATTAGGAATCGGACAGCTTATCGTTACGGGCTAACAGCA
CACCGAGACGAAATAGCTTACCTGACGTCACAGCCTCTGGAAGAACTGCCGCCAAGCAGAGAGAGAGAGA
AAAAGAGGGAGAGCAGCTTAGACCGCATGTGCTTGTGTGTGAGGCGTCTCTCTCTTCGTCTCCTGTTTGC
GCAAACGCATAGACTGCACTGAGAAAATCGATTACCTATTTTTTATGAATGAATATTTGCACTATTACTA
TTCAAAACTATTAAGATAGCAATCACATTCAATAGCCAAATACTATACCACCTGAGCGATGCAACGAAAT
GATCAATTTGAGCAAAAATGCTGCATATTTAGGACGGCATCATTATAGAAATGCTTCTTGCTGTGTACTT
TTCTCTCGTCTGGCAGCTGTTTCGCCGTTATTGTTAAAACCGGCTTAAGTTAGGTGTGTTTTCTACGACT
AGTGATGCCCCTACTAGAAGATGTGTGTTGCACAAATGTCCCTGAATAACCAATTTGAAGTGCAGATAGC
AGTAAACGTAAGCTAATATGAATATTATTTAACTGTAATGTTTTAATATCGCTGGACATTACTAATAAAC
CCACTATAAACACATGTACATATGTATGTTTTGGCATACAATGAGTAGTTGGGGAAAAAATGTGTAAAAG
CACCGTGACCATCACAGCATAAAGATAACCAGCTGAAGTATCGAATATGAGTAACCCCCAAATTGAATCA
CATGCCGCAACTGATAGGACCCATGGAAGTACACTCTTCATGGCGATATACAAGACACACACAAGCACGA
ACACCCAGTTGCGGAGGAAATTCTCCGTAAATGAAAACCCAATCGGCGAACAATTCATACCCATATATGG
TAAAAGTTTTGAACGCGACTTGAGAGCGGAGAGCATTGCGGCTGATAAGGTTTTAGCGCTAAGCGGGCTT
TATAAAACGGGCTGCGGGACCAGTTTTCATATCACTACCGTTTGAGTTCTTGTGCTGTGTGGATACTCCT
CCCGACACAAAGCCGCTCCATCAGCCAGCAGTCGTCTAATCCAGAGACCCCGGATCGGGGTACCAACATG
GCTTACCCATACGATGTTCCAGATTACGCTCCTCCAAGCTTGAATTCGGATGAATATGCCAACCTAATGA
GCACGCGCGACAAGCACTGGCTAATCGGAATCCAGCTTTCGCAGCTGAATACGGACACGCCGTATATCGA
CGACTATTACTACACGGTGTTCAGGGAGCGCAAGGCCCAACAGAACGGGCAAATGCGCAACAGTCAGGCG
CACAAGGACAACCAGTTGAATCATCCGCTTACTCAGCCACGCGGCCATGCGCAGCTTATTCTCGTACAGT
TGGGCAACAAGAATGGTACTCGCAATGGACACGGACGTGAGCGACGCAACTCGGAGAACACCAACAGCAC
GTCAGGCAACACGAACAATGGATCAGGTGGTAACAACAACAACCTGACAGGCTATATATTCTCACCACTG
AAGTTCGAGAACTCACTGGGAAAGCTACAGTACGGAAGTGTGACAGCTCCGCGAAAAATTATCGATGCTG
ACATTATGAGTGGTGAATCAAATGCCGCTGCTGAAGCCAACGCAACTTCTTCATCAAAAAGCTCGACTCC
GCTGCCCACCTCCGCGAGCCATGATGTAAATCCCAGTAGCATGCGGAAGTCGCGACACATTTTGCTTCTG
ATTGAAACACTGTATCGCTATCTGCTGAAGTTGGAGGATTTGGAAAGCCCAGAAGTGATGGCCACCATTG
AGCTGAAAAAGAAAAAGGAAGCCGAACGGATCGCAGCCCTTGAGCAGCTGGAAATGGCCAATAAAACGCC
CGAAGAACGGGCAGCAGAGGCGGCTAACCCACAGACTATGAACCCACAGCTCAAAAATAAATTTAATTAC
GAAGTTGAAACTAAGGCAGCACTTGTAAACAAGCTAAAAGCGGGACTTGCTTTTGATAAAGTGATTGCTA
TGATGAACGTCAGAAAAGGTAAAATTCTGATCCGCCGTATTATGCCGTTCATAGCCGACCAGTCGATACG
ATGGGTGGTCTGGTCCGGAGTTTTTTGCAGTCTCCAGACTGTTGTCAAGAAAGATAAAGATGATGTCGAG
GGAGTTCTTTATGCACTGTATCCGGAATTCAAGAAGCATGTGAATAAGGCAACATTTGAGTTACTCGTCT
CGATATCTTCAGCAATCACTCTTAACGATAAAAAGCTGGCAGGCATCTTCTGTTCCCGATTCGGCATTCT
GAGCCTTGTGGCTCTTATTCTGAGGGCTGAAGAGATTTATGTTAGCCGCACCGATGCCACGCTGTCGGAA
GAAAATCGCCAGAAATGGAGGGAGTTCCTTGCCCAAGTGGCCAGCTGTTTAAACCGGACCATACAGAATC
AAACTATTAGCGCCGCTATCGAAAGCGACGCCATCCAACCCTTGATGGATCATTTCGAGCGCTTCAAGGA
CTTGAAGCTTGACGCCTTACTAGCCCTAATTACGGAGGCTCGCCACCAGATCGACTAGGCGGCCGCTCGA
GTCTAGAGGGCCCGCGGTTCGAAGGTAAGCCTATCCCTAACCCTCTCCTCGGTCTCGATTCTACGCGTAC
CGGTCATCATCACCATCACCATTGAGTTTAAACCCGCTGATCAGCCTCGACTGTGCCTTCTAAGGCCTGA
GCTCGCTGATCAGCCTCGATCGAGGATCCAGACATGATAAGATACATTGATGAGTTTGGACAAACCACAA
CTAGAATGCAGTGAAAAAAATGCTTTATTTGTGAAATTTGTGATGCTATTGCTTTATTTGTAACCATTAT
AAGCTGCAATAAACAAGTTAACAACAACAATTGCATTCATTTTATGTTTCAGGTTCAGGGGGAGGTGTGG
GAGGTTTTTTAAAGCAAGTAAAACCTCTACAAATGTGGTATGGCTGATTATGATCAGTCGACCGATGCCC
TTGAGAGCCTTCAACCCAGTCAGCTCCTTCCGGTGGGCGCGGGGCATGACTATCGTCGCCGCACTTATGA
CTGTCTTCTTTATCATGCAACTCGTAGGACAGGTGCCGGCAGCGCTCTGGGTCATTTTCGGCGAGGACCG
CTTTCGCTGGAGCGCGACGATGATCGGCCTGTCGCTTGCGGTATTCGGAATCTTGCACGCCCTCGCTCAA
GCCTTCGTCACTGGTCCCGCCACCAAACGTTTCGGCGAGAAGCAGGCCATTATCGCCGGCATGGCGGCCG
ACGCGCTGGGCTACGTCTTGCTGGCGTTCGCGACGCGAGGCTGGATGGCCTTCCCCATTATGATTCTTCT
CGCTTCCGGCGGCATCGGGATGCCCGCGTTGCAGGCCATGCTGTCCAGGCAGGTAGATGACGACCATCAG
GGACAGCTTCAAGGATCGCTCGCGGCTCTTACCAGCCAGCAAAAGGCCAGGAACCGTAAAAAGGCCGCGT
TGCTGGCGTTTTTCCATAGGCTCCGCCCCCCTGACGAGCATCACAAAAATCGACGCTCAAGTCAGAGGTG
GCGAAACCCGACAGGACTATAAAGATACCAGGCGTTTCCCCCTGGAAGCTCCCTCGTGCGCTCTCCTGTT
CCGACCCTGCCGCTTACCGGATACCTGTCCGCCTTTCTCCCTTCGGGAAGCGTGGCGCTTTCTCAATGCT
CACGCTGTAGGTATCTCAGTTCGGTGTAGGTCGTTCGCTCCAAGCTGGGCTGTGTGCACGAACCCCCCGT
TCAGCCCGACCGCTGCGCCTTATCCGGTAACTATCGTCTTGAGTCCAACCCGGTAAGACACGACTTATCG
CCACTGGCAGCAGCCACTGGTAACAGGATTAGCAGAGCGAGGTATGTAGGCGGTGCTACAGAGTTCTTGA
AGTGGTGGCCTAACTACGGCTACACTAGAAGGACAGTATTTGGTATCTGCGCTCTGCTGAAGCCAGTTAC
CTTCGGAAAAAGAGTTGGTAGCTCTTGATCCGGCAAACAAACCACCGCTGGTAGCGGTGGTTTTTTTGTT
TGCAAGCAGCAGATTACGCGCAGAAAAAAAGGATCTCAAGAAGATCCTTTGATCTTTTCTACGGGGTCTG
ACGCTCAGTGGAACGAAAACTCACGTTAAGGGATTTTGGTCATGAGATTATCAAAAAGGATCTTCACCTA
GATCCTTTTAAATTAAAAATGAAGTTTTAAATCAATCTAAAGTATATATGAGTAAACTTGGTCTGACAGT
TACCAATGCTTAATCAGTGAGGCACCTATCTCAGCGATCTGTCTATTTCGTTCATCCATAGTTGCCTGAC
TCCCCGTCGTGTAGATAACTACGATACGGGAGGGCTTACCATCTGGCCCCAGTGCTGCAATGATACCGCG
AGACCCACGCTCACCGGCTCCAGATTTATCAGCAATAAACCAGCCAGCCGGAAGGGCCGAGCGCAGAAGT
GGTCCTGCAACTTTATCCGCCTCCATCCAGTCTATTAATTGTTGCCGGGAAGCTAGAGTAAGTAGTTCGC
CAGTTAATAGTTTGCGCAACGTTGTTGCCATTGCTGCAGGCATCGTGGTGTCACGCTCGTCGTTTGGTAT
GGCTTCATTCAGCTCCGGTTCCCAACGATCAAGGCGAGTTACATGATCCCCCATGTTGTGCAAAAAAGCG
GTTAGCTCCTTCGGTCCTCCGATCGTTGTCAGAAGTAAGTTGGCCGCAGTGTTATCACTCATGGTTATGG
CAGCACTGCATAATTCTCTTACTGTCATGCCATCCGTAAGATGCTTTTCTGTGACTGGTGAGTACTCAAC
CAAGTCATTCTGAGAATAGTGTATGCGGCGACCGAGTTGCTCTTGCCCGGCGTCAACACGGGATAATACC
GCGCCACATAGCAGAACTTTAAAAGTGCTCATCATTGGAAAACGTTCTTCGGGGCGAAAACTCTCAAGGA
TCTTACCGCTGTTGAGATCCAGTTCGATGTAACCCACTCGTGCACCCAACTGATCTTCAGCATCTTTTAC
TTTCACCAGCGTTTCTGGGTGAGCAAAAACAGGAAGGCAAAATGCCGCAAAAAAGGGAATAAGGGCGACA
CGGAAATGTTGAATACTCATACTCTTCCTTTTTCAATATTATTGAAGCATTTATCAGGGTTATTGTCTCA
TGAGCGGATACATATTTGAATGTATTTAGAAAAATAAACAAATAGGGGTTCCGCGCACATTTCCCCGAAA
AGTGCCACCTGACGTCTAAGAAACCATTATTATCATGACATTAACCTATAAAAATAGGCGTATCACGAGG
CCCTTTCGT
